>Addgene plasmid #23416 | pDONR223-MPP6 | addgene partial sequence | sequence record 29191 | 23416 with M13pUC-fwd
TAATGATTTTATTTTGACTGATAGTGACCTGTTCGTTGCAACAAATTGATGAGCAATGCTTTTTTATAAT
GCCAACTTTGTACAAAAAAGTTGGCACCATGCAGCAAGTCTTGGAAAACCTTACGGAGCTGCCCTCGTCT
ACTGGAGCAGAAGAAATAGACCTAATTTTCCTCAAGGGAATTATGGAGAATCCTATTGTAAAATCACTTG
CTAAGGCTCATGAGAGGCTAGAAGATTCCAAACTAGAAGCTGTCAGTGACAATAACTTGGAATTAGTCAA
TGAAATTCTTGAAGACATCACTCCTCTAATAAATGTGGATGAAAATGTGGCAGAATTGGTTGGTATACTC
AAAGAACCTCACTTCCAGTCACTGTTGGAGGCCCATGATATTGTGGCATCAAAGTGTTATGATTCACCTC
CATCAAGCCCAGAAATGAATAATTCTTCTATCAATAATCAGTTATTACCAGTAGATGCCATTCGTATTCT
TGGTATTCACAAAAGAGCTGGGGAACCACTGGGTGTGACATTTAGGGTTGAAAATAATGATCTGGTAATT
GCCCGAATCCTCCATGGG
