[The description below was written by a language model from this plasmid's Addgene catalogue record.]
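Description:
pDONR223-MPP6 is a Gateway entry-type clone built on the Invitrogen pDONR223 donor backbone (about 5 kb without insert) and carrying the human MPP6 open reading frame, an insert of roughly 1.6 kb. MPP6, now listed under the gene symbol PALS2 and also known as VAM-1 or p55T, encodes a palmitoylated membrane protein of the MAGUK p55 subfamily. The plasmid is maintained in E. coli as a high-copy vector under spectinomycin selection. No feature table accompanies the record, so the origin of replication and the exact recombination sites are not itemised. As a product of Gateway cloning into a donor vector, the ORF would be expected to sit between attL-type sites that allow LR recombination into destination vectors. M13 forward and reverse priming sites flank the insert for sequence verification.

The ORF was deliberately cloned without a stop codon. This "open" configuration lets the coding sequence be transferred in frame into a destination vector that supplies a C-terminal epitope tag of choice together with the stop codon. The record names no promoter driving the insert, and the depositors state explicitly that the plasmid is not meant to be transfected directly. It serves as a shuttle or archival clone rather than an expression construct. For expression in mammalian cells, the depositors point to a companion set of four lentiviral Gateway destination vectors (pLX301 to pLX304), which are obtained separately. The clone is associated with a study that examined resistance to RAF inhibition through reactivation of the MAP kinase pathway.
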