Addgene plasmid #23416: pDONR223-MPP6
Depositing lab: William Hahn & David Root. Depositing organization: Dana-Farber Cancer Institute. Publication: COT drives resistance to RAF inhibition through MAP kinase pathway reactivation. Johannessen CM, Boehm JS, Kim SY, Thomas SR, Wardwell L, Johnson LA, Emery CM, Stransky N, Cogdill AP, Barretina J, Caponigro G, Hieronymus H, Murray RR, Salehi-Ashtiani K, Hill DE, Vidal M, Zhao JJ, Yang X, Alkan O, Kim S, Harris JL, Wilson CJ, Myer VE, Finan PM, Root DE, Roberts TM, Golub T, Flaherty KT, Dummer R, Weber BL, Sellers WR, Schlegel R, Wargo JA, Hahn WC, Garraway LA. Nature. 2010 Dec 16;468(7326):968-72. doi: 10.1038/nature09627 PubMed 21107320.
Backbone
  Vector backbone: pDONR223
  Backbone manufacturer: Invitrogen
  Backbone size w/o insert (bp): 5005
  Vector type: Gateway Donor vector
Growth in bacteria
  Bacterial resistance: Spectinomycin, 50 μg/mL
  Growth temperature: 37°C
  Growth strain: DH5alpha
  Copy number: High Copy
Gene/Insert
  Gene/Insert name: MPP6 (alt name: membrane protein, palmitoylated 6 (MAGUK p55 subfamily member 6);MPP6)
  Species: H. sapiens (human)
  Insert size (bp): 1623
  Entrez Gene: PALS2 (a.k.a. MPP6, VAM-1, VAM1, p55T)
  Cloning method: Gateway Cloning
  Sequencing primers: 5′ M13pUC-fwd; 3′ M13rev
Terms and licenses: Academic/Nonprofit Terms; Industry Terms: Not Available to Industry
Depositor comments: The ORF has no Stop codon. This design enables easy recombination into a destination vector to add an epitope tag of choice and Stop codon to the ORF. Do NOT use this plasmid directly for transfections. A set of 4 custom lentiviral vectors is available ( pLX301 (http://www.addgene.org/25895/) , pLX302 (http://www.addgene.org/25896/) , pLX303 (http://www.addgene.org/25897/) , pLX304 (http://www.addgene.org/25890/) ) to be used to express these ORFs in mammalian cells. These plasmids are not included in the kit and must be ordered separately.
How to cite: pDONR223-MPP6 was a gift from William Hahn & David Root (Addgene plasmid # 23416 ; http://n2t.net/addgene:23416 ; RRID:Addgene_23416)
